LOCUS       Exported 10584 bp ds-DNA circular SYN 30-NOV-2017
DEFINITION  synthetic circular DNA
ACCESSION   .
VERSION     .
KEYWORDS    tetO.Sox9.Puro
SOURCE      synthetic DNA construct
  ORGANISM  synthetic DNA construct
REFERENCE   1 (bases 1 to 10584)
  AUTHORS   Stem Cells Aging and Neurodegeneration
  TITLE     Direct Submission
  JOURNAL   Exported Monday, Sep 10, 2018 from SnapGene 3.3.4
            http://www.snapgene.com
FEATURES             Location/Qualifiers
     source          1..10584
                     /organism="synthetic DNA construct"
                     /mol_type="other DNA"
     misc_feature    7..1527
                     /label=Sox9
     CDS             1534..1587
                     /codon_start=1
                     /product="2A peptide from Thosea asigna virus capsid
                     protein"
                     /label=T2A
                     /note="Eukaryotic ribosomes fail to insert a peptide bond
                     between the Gly and Pro residues, yielding separate
                     polypeptides."
                     /translation="EGRGSLLTCGDVEENPGP"
     CDS             1594..2193
                     /codon_start=1
                     /gene="pac from Streptomyces alboniger"
                     /product="puromycin N-acetyltransferase"
                     /label=PuroR
                     /note="confers resistance to puromycin"
                     /translation="MTEYKPTVRLATRDDVPRAVRTLAAAFADYPATRHTVDPDRHIER
                     VTELQELFLTRVGLDIGKVWVADDGAAVAVWTTPESVEAGAVFAEIGPRMAELSGSRLA
                     AQQQMEGLLAPHRPKEPAWFLATVGVSPDHQGKGLGSAVVLPGVEAAERAGVPAFLETS
                     APRNLPFYERLGFTVTADVEVPEGPRTWCMTRKPGA"
     misc_feature    2232..2820
                     /label=WPRE
                     /note="woodchuck hepatitis virus posttranscriptional
                     regulatory element"
     CDS             complement(2703..2714)
                     /codon_start=1
                     /product="Factor Xa recognition and cleavage site"
                     /label=Factor Xa site
                     /translation="IEGR"
     primer_bind     complement(2823..2839)
                     /label=KS primer
                     /note="common sequencing primer, one of multiple similar
                     variants"
     LTR             3345..3525
                     /label=5' LTR (truncated)
                     /note="truncated 5' long terminal repeat (LTR) from HIV-1"
     polyA_signal    3557..3781
                     /label=bGH poly(A) signal
                     /note="bovine growth hormone polyadenylation signal"
     rep_origin      3827..4255
                     /direction=RIGHT
                     /label=f1 ori
                     /note="f1 bacteriophage origin of replication; arrow
                     indicates direction of (+) strand synthesis"
     promoter        4269..4598
                     /label=SV40 promoter
                     /note="SV40 enhancer and early promoter"
     rep_origin      4449..4584
                     /label=SV40 ori
                     /note="SV40 origin of replication"
     promoter        4646..4693
                     /label=EM7 promoter
                     /note="synthetic bacterial promoter "
     CDS             4712..5086
                     /codon_start=1
                     /gene="Sh ble from Streptoalloteichus hindustanus"
                     /product="antibiotic-binding protein"
                     /label=BleoR
                     /note="confers resistance to bleomycin, phleomycin, and
                     Zeocin(TM)"
                     /translation="MAKLTSAVPVLTARDVAGAVEFWTDRLGFSRDFVEDDFAGVVRDD
                     VTLFISAVQDQVVPDNTLAWVWVRGLDELYAEWSEVVSTNFRDASGPAMTEIGEQPWGR
                     EFALRDPAGNCVHFVAEEQD"
     polyA_signal    5216..5337
                     /label=SV40 poly(A) signal
                     /note="SV40 polyadenylation signal"
     primer_bind     complement(5386..5402)
                     /label=M13 rev
                     /note="common sequencing primer, one of multiple similar
                     variants"
     protein_bind    5410..5426
                     /label=lac operator
                     /bound_moiety="lac repressor encoded by lacI"
                     /note="The lac repressor binds to the lac operator to
                     inhibit transcription in E. coli. This inhibition can be
                     relieved by adding lactose or
                     isopropyl-beta-D-thiogalactopyranoside (IPTG)."
     promoter        complement(5434..5464)
                     /label=lac promoter
                     /note="promoter for the E. coli lac operon"
     protein_bind    5479..5500
                     /label=CAP binding site
                     /bound_moiety="E. coli catabolite activator protein"
                     /note="CAP binding activates transcription in the presence
                     of cAMP."
     rep_origin      complement(5788..6376)
                     /direction=LEFT
                     /label=ori
                     /note="high-copy-number ColE1/pMB1/pBR322/pUC origin of
                     replication"
     CDS             complement(6547..7407)
                     /codon_start=1
                     /gene="bla"
                     /product="beta-lactamase"
                     /label=AmpR
                     /note="confers resistance to ampicillin, carbenicillin, and
                     related antibiotics"
                     /translation="MSIQHFRVALIPFFAAFCLPVFAHPETLVKVKDAEDQLGARVGYI
                     ELDLNSGKILESFRPEERFPMMSTFKVLLCGAVLSRIDAGQEQLGRRIHYSQNDLVEYS
                     PVTEKHLTDGMTVRELCSAAITMSDNTAANLLLTTIGGPKELTAFLHNMGDHVTRLDRW
                     EPELNEAIPNDERDTTMPVAMATTLRKLLTGELLTLASRQQLIDWMEADKVAGPLLRSA
                     LPAGWFIADKSGAGERGSRGIIAALGPDGKPSRIVVIYTTGSQATMDERNRQIAEIGAS
                     LIKHW"
     promoter        complement(7408..7512)
                     /gene="bla"
                     /label=AmpR promoter
     enhancer        7778..8157
                     /label=CMV enhancer
                     /note="human cytomegalovirus immediate early enhancer"
     promoter        8159..8357
                     /label=CMV promoter
                     /note="human cytomegalovirus (CMV) immediate early
                     promoter"
     LTR             8375..8555
                     /label=5' LTR (truncated)
                     /note="truncated 5' long terminal repeat (LTR) from HIV-1"
     misc_feature    8602..8727
                     /label=HIV-1 Psi
                     /note="packaging signal of human immunodeficiency virus
                     type 1"
     misc_feature    9220..9453
                     /label=RRE
                     /note="The Rev response element (RRE) of HIV-1 allows for
                     Rev-dependent mRNA export from the nucleus to the
                     cytoplasm."
     misc_feature    9980..10097
                     /label=cPPT/CTS
                     /note="central polypurine tract and central termination
                     sequence of HIV-1"
     protein_bind    10151..10421
                     /label=tetracycline response element
                     /bound_moiety="tetracycline repressor TetR"
                     /note="contains seven copies of the tetracycline operator
                     tetO"
     promoter        10454..10491
                     /label=minimal CMV promoter
                     /note="human cytomegalovirus (CMV) immediate early
                     promoter"
ORIGIN
        1 gaattcatga atctcctgga ccccttcatg aagatgaccg acgagcagga gaagggcctg
       61 tctggcgccc ccagccccac catgtcggag gactcggctg gttcgccctg tccctcgggc
      121 tccggctcgg acacggagaa cacccggccc caggagaaca ccttccccaa gggcgagccg
      181 gatctgaaga aggagagcga ggaagataag ttccccgtgt gcatccgcga ggcggtcagc
      241 caggtgctga agggctacga ctggacgctg gtgcccatgc ccgtgcgcgt caacggctcc
      301 agcaagaaca agccacacgt caagcgaccc atgaacgcct tcatggtgtg ggcgcaggct
      361 gcgcgcagga agctggcaga ccagtacccg catctgcaca acgcggagct cagcaagact
      421 ctgggcaagc tctggaggct gctgaacgag agcgagaaga gacccttcgt ggaggaggcg
      481 gagcggctgc gcgtgcagca caagaaagac caccccgatt acaagtacca gccccggcgg
      541 aggaagtcgg tgaagaacgg acaagcggag gccgaagagg ccacggaaca gactcacatc
      601 tctcctaatg ctatcttcaa ggcgctgcaa gccgactccc cacattcctc ctccggcatg
      661 agtgaggtgc actccccggg cgagcactct gggcaatctc agggtccgcc gaccccaccc
      721 accactccca aaaccgacgt gcaagctggc aaagttgatc tgaagcgaga ggggcgccct
      781 ctggcagagg ggggcagaca gccccccatc gacttccgcg acgtggacat cggtgaactg
      841 agcagcgacg tcatctccaa cattgagacc ttcgacgtca atgagtttga ccaatacttg
      901 ccacccaacg gccacccagg ggttccggcc acccacggcc aggtcaccta cactggcagt
      961 tacggcatca gcagcaccgc acccacccct gcgaccgcgg gccacgtgtg gatgtcgaag
     1021 cagcaggcgc cgccccctcc tccgcagcag cctccgcagg ccccgcaagc cccacaggcg
     1081 cctccgcagc agcaagcacc cccgcagcag ccgcaggcac cccagcagca gcaggcacac
     1141 acgctcacca cgctgagcag cgagccaggc cagtcccagc gaacgcacat caagacggag
     1201 cagctgagcc ccagccacta cagcgagcag cagcagcact ccccgcaaca gatctcctac
     1261 agccccttca accttcctca ctacagcccc tcctacccgc ccatcacccg ctcgcaatac
     1321 gactacgctg accatcagaa ctccggctcc tactacagtc acgcagccgg ccagggctca
     1381 gggctctact ccaccttcac ttacatgaac cccgcgcagc gccccatgta cacccccatc
     1441 gctgacacct ccggggtccc ttccatcccg cagacccaca gcccgcagca ctgggaacaa
     1501 ccagtctaca cacagctcac cagaccctct agagagggca ggggaagtct tctaacatgc
     1561 ggggacgtgg aggaaaatcc cggcccactc gagatgaccg agtacaagcc cacggtgcgc
     1621 ctcgccaccc gcgacgacgt ccccagggcc gtacgcaccc tcgccgccgc gttcgccgac
     1681 taccccgcca cgcgccacac cgtcgatccg gaccgccaca tcgagcgggt caccgagctg
     1741 caagaactct tcctcacgcg cgtcgggctc gacatcggca aggtgtgggt cgcggacgac
     1801 ggcgccgcgg tggcggtctg gaccacgccg gagagcgtcg aagcgggggc ggtgttcgcc
     1861 gagatcggcc cgcgcatggc cgagttgagc ggttcccggc tggccgcgca gcaacagatg
     1921 gaaggcctcc tggcgccgca ccggcccaag gagcccgcgt ggttcctggc caccgtcggc
     1981 gtctcgcccg accaccaggg caagggtctg ggcagcgccg tcgtgctccc cggagtggag
     2041 gcggccgagc gcgccggggt gcccgccttc ctggagacct ccgcgccccg caacctcccc
     2101 ttctacgagc ggctcggctt caccgtcacc gccgacgtcg aggtgcccga aggaccgcgc
     2161 acctggtgca tgacccgcaa gcccggtgcc tgattaatta agctagctaa ttcgatatca
     2221 agcttatcga taatcaacct ctggattaca aaatttgtga aagattgact ggtattctta
     2281 actatgttgc tccttttacg ctatgtggat acgctgcttt aatgcctttg tatcatgcta
     2341 ttgcttcccg tatggctttc attttctcct ccttgtataa atcctggttg ctgtctcttt
     2401 atgaggagtt gtggcccgtt gtcaggcaac gtggcgtggt gtgcactgtg tttgctgacg
     2461 caacccccac tggttggggc attgccacca cctgtcagct cctttccggg actttcgctt
     2521 tccccctccc tattgccacg gcggaactca tcgccgcctg ccttgcccgc tgctggacag
     2581 gggctcggct gttgggcact gacaattccg tggtgttgtc ggggaaatca tcgtcctttc
     2641 cttggctgct cgcctgtgtt gccacctgga ttctgcgcgg gacgtccttc tgctacgtcc
     2701 cttcggccct caatccagcg gaccttcctt cccgcggcct gctgccggct ctgcggcctc
     2761 ttccgcgtct tcgccttcgc cctcagacga gtcggatctc cctttgggcc gcctccccgc
     2821 atcgataccg tcgacctcga gacctagaaa aacatggagc aatcacaagt agcaatacag
     2881 cagctaccaa tgctgattgt gcctggctag aagcacaaga ggaggaggag gtgggttttc
     2941 cagtcacacc tcaggtacct ttaagaccaa tgacttacaa ggcagctgta gatcttagcc
     3001 actttttaaa agaaaagggg ggactggaag ggctaattca ctcccaacga agacaagata
     3061 tccttgatct gtggatctac cacacacaag gctacttccc tgattggcag aactacacac
     3121 cagggccagg gatcagatat ccactgacct ttggatggtg ctacaagcta gtaccagttg
     3181 agcaagagaa ggtagaagaa gccaatgaag gagagaacac ccgcttgtta caccctgtga
     3241 gcctgcatgg gatggatgac ccggagagag aagtattaga gtggaggttt gacagccgcc
     3301 tagcatttca tcacatggcc cgagagctgc atccggactg tactgggtct ctctggttag
     3361 accagatctg agcctgggag ctctctggct aactagggaa cccactgctt aagcctcaat
     3421 aaagcttgcc ttgagtgctt caagtagtgt gtgcccgtct gttgtgtgac tctggtaact
     3481 agagatccct cagacccttt tagtcagtgt ggaaaatctc tagcagggcc cgtttaaacc
     3541 cgctgatcag cctcgactgt gccttctagt tgccagccat ctgttgtttg cccctccccc
     3601 gtgccttcct tgaccctgga aggtgccact cccactgtcc tttcctaata aaatgaggaa
     3661 attgcatcgc attgtctgag taggtgtcat tctattctgg ggggtggggt ggggcaggac
     3721 agcaaggggg aggattggga agacaatagc aggcatgctg gggatgcggt gggctctatg
     3781 gcttctgagg cggaaagaac cagctggggc tctagggggt atccccnnnn nnnnnnnnnn
     3841 nnnnnnnnnn nnnnnnnnnn nnnnnnnnnn nnnnnnnnnn nnnnnnnnnn nnnnnnnnnn
     3901 nnnnnnnnnn nnnnnnnnnn nnnnnnnnnn nnnnnnnnnn nnnnnnnnnn cnnnnnnnnn
     3961 nnnnnnnnnn nnnnnnnnnn nnnnnnnnnn nnnnnnnnnn nnnnnnnnnn nnnnnnnnnn
     4021 nnnnnnnnnn nnnnnnnnnn nnannnnnnn nnnnnnnnnn nnnnnnnnnn nnnnnnnnnn
     4081 nnnnnnnnnn nncctttgac gttggagtcc acgttcttta atagtggact cttgttccaa
     4141 actggaacaa cactcaaccc tatctcggtc tattcttttg atttataagg gattttgccg
     4201 atttcggcct attggttaaa aaatgagctg atttaacaaa aatttaacgc gaattaattc
     4261 tgtggaatgt gtgtcagtta gggtgtggaa agtccccagg ctccccagca ggcagaagta
     4321 tgcaaagcat gcatctcaat tagtcagcaa ccaggtgtgg aaagtcccca ggctccccag
     4381 caggcagaag tatgcaaagc atgcatctca attagtcagc aaccatagtc ccgcccctaa
     4441 ctccgcccat cccgccccta actccgccca gttccgccca ttctccgccc catggctgac
     4501 taattttttt tatttatgca gaggccgagg ccgcctctgc ctctgagcta ttccagaagt
     4561 agtgaggagg cttttttgga ggcctaggct tttgcaaaaa gctcccggga gcttgtatat
     4621 ccattttcgg atctgatcag cacgtgttga caattaatca tcggcatagt atatcggcat
     4681 agtataatac gacaaggtga ggaactaaac catggccaag ttgaccagtg ccgttccggt
     4741 gctcaccgcg cgcgacgtcg ccggagcggt cgagttctgg accgaccggc tcgggttctc
     4801 ccgggacttc gtggaggacg acttcgccgg tgtggtccgg gacgacgtga ccctgttcat
     4861 cagcgcggtc caggaccagg tggtgccgga caacaccctg gcctgggtgt gggtgcgcgg
     4921 cctggacgag ctgtacgccg agtggtcgga ggtcgtgtcc acgaacttcc gggacgcctc
     4981 cgggccggcc atgaccgaga tcggcgagca gccgtggggg cgggagttcg ccctgcgcga
     5041 cccggccggc aactgcgtgc acttcgtggc cgaggagcag gactgacacg tgctacgaga
     5101 tttcgattcc accgccgcct tctatgaaag gttgggcttc ggaatcgttt tccgggacgc
     5161 cggctggatg atcctccagc gcggggatct catgctggag ttcttcgccc accccaactt
     5221 gtttattgca gcttataatg gttacaaata aagcaatagc atcacaaatt tcacaaataa
     5281 agcatttttt tcactgcatt ctagttgtgg tttgtccaaa ctcatcaatg tatcttatca
     5341 tgtctgtata ccgtcgacct ctagctagag cttggcgtaa tcatggtcat agctgtttcc
     5401 tgtgtgaaat tgttatccgc tcacaattcc acacaacata cgagccggaa gcataaagtg
     5461 taaagcctgg ggtgcctaat gagtgagcta actcacatta attgcgttgc gctcactgcc
     5521 cgctttccag tcgggaaacc tgtcgtgcca gctgcattaa tgaatcggcc aacgcgcggg
     5581 gagaggcggt ttgcgtattg ggcgctcttc cgcttcctcg ctcactgact cgctgcgctc
     5641 ggtcgttcgg ctgcggcgag cggtatcagc tcactcaaag gcggtaatac ggttatccac
     5701 agaatcaggg gataacgcag gaaagaacat gtgagcaaaa ggccagcaaa aggccaggaa
     5761 ccgtaaaaag gccgcgttgc tggcgttttt ccataggctc cgcccccctg acgagcatca
     5821 caaaaatcga cgctcaagtc agaggtggcg aaacccgaca ggactataaa gataccaggc
     5881 gtttccccct ggaagctccc tcgtgcgctc tcctgttccg accctgccgc ttaccggata
     5941 cctgtccgcc tttctccctt cgggaagcgt ggcgctttct catagctcac gctgtaggta
     6001 tctcagttcg gtgtaggtcg ttcgctccaa gctgggctgt gtgcacgaac cccccgttca
     6061 gcccgaccgc tgcgccttat ccggtaacta tcgtcttgag tccaacccgg taagacacga
     6121 cttatcgcca ctggcagcag ccactggtaa caggattagc agagcgaggt atgtaggcgg
     6181 tgctacagag ttcttgaagt ggtggcctaa ctacggctac actagaagaa cagtatttgg
     6241 tatctgcgct ctgctgaagc cagttacctt cggaaaaaga gttggtagct cttgatccgg
     6301 caaacaaacc accgctggta gcggtggttt ttttgtttgc aagcagcaga ttacgcgcag
     6361 aaaaaaagga tctcaagaag atcctttgat cttttctacg gggtctgacg ctcagtggaa
     6421 cgaaaactca cgttaaggga ttttggtcat gagattatca aaaaggatct tcacctagat
     6481 ccttttaaat taaaaatgaa gttttaaatc aatctaaagt atatatgagt aaacttggtc
     6541 tgacagttac caatgcttaa tcagtgaggc acctatctca gcgatctgtc tatttcgttc
     6601 atccatagtt gcctgactcc ccgtcgtgta gataactacg atacgggagg gcttaccatc
     6661 tggccccagt gctgcaatga taccgcgaga cccacgctca ccggctccag atttatcagc
     6721 aataaaccag ccagccggaa gggccgagcg cagaagtggt cctgcaactt tatccgcctc
     6781 catccagtct attaattgtt gccgggaagc tagagtaagt agttcgccag ttaatagttt
     6841 gcgcaacgtt gttgccattg ctacaggcat cgtggtgtca cgctcgtcgt ttggtatggc
     6901 ttcattcagc tccggttccc aacgatcaag gcgagttaca tgatccccca tgttgtgcaa
     6961 aaaagcggtt agctccttcg gtcctccgat cgttgtcaga agtaagttgg ccgcagtgtt
     7021 atcactcatg gttatggcag cactgcataa ttctcttact gtcatgccat ccgtaagatg
     7081 cttttctgtg actggtgagt actcaaccaa gtcattctga gaatagtgta tgcggcgacc
     7141 gagttgctct tgcccggcgt caatacggga taataccgcg ccacatagca gaactttaaa
     7201 agtgctcatc attggaaaac gttcttcggg gcgaaaactc tcaaggatct taccgctgtt
     7261 gagatccagt tcgatgtaac ccactcgtgc acccaactga tcttcagcat cttttacttt
     7321 caccagcgtt tctgggtgag caaaaacagg aaggcaaaat gccgcaaaaa agggaataag
     7381 ggcgacacgg aaatgttgaa tactcatact cttccttttt caatattatt gaagcattta
     7441 tcagggttat tgtctcatga gcggatacat atttgaatgt atttagaaaa ataaacaaat
     7501 aggggttccg cgcacatttc cccgaaaagt gccacctgac gtcgacggat cgggagatct
     7561 cccgatcccc tatggtgcac tctcagtaca atctgctctg atgccgcata gttaagccag
     7621 tatctgctcc ctgcttgtgt gttggaggtc gctgagtagt gcgcgagcaa aatttaagct
     7681 acaacaaggc aaggcttgac cgacaattgc atgaagaatc tgcttagggt taggcgtttt
     7741 gcgctgcttc gcgatgtacg ggccagatat acgcgttgac attgattatt gactagttat
     7801 taatagtaat caattacggg gtcattagtt catagcccat atatggagtt ccgcgttaca
     7861 taacttacgg taaatggccc gcctggctga ccgcccaacg acccccgccc attgacgtca
     7921 ataatgacgt atgttcccat agtaacgcca atagggactt tccattgacg tcaatgggtg
     7981 gagtatttac ggtaaactgc ccacttggca gtacatcaag tgtatcatat gccaagtacg
     8041 ccccctattg acgtcaatga cggtaaatgg cccgcctggc attatgccca gtacatgacc
     8101 ttatgggact ttcctacttg gcagtacatc tacgtattag tcatcgctat taccatggtg
     8161 atgcggtttt ggcagtacat caatgggcgt ggatagcggt ttgactcacg gggatttcca
     8221 agtctccacc ccattgacgt caatgggagt ttgttttggc accaaaatca acgggacttt
     8281 ccaaaatgtc gtaacaactc cgccccattg acgcaaatgg gcggtaggcg tgtacggtgg
     8341 gaggtctata taagcagcgc gttttgcctg tactgggtct ctctggttag accagatctg
     8401 agcctgggag ctctctggct aactagggaa cccactgctt aagcctcaat aaagcttgcc
     8461 ttgagtgctt caagtagtgt gtgcccgtct gttgtgtgac tctggtaact agagatccct
     8521 cagacccttt tagtcagtgt ggaaaatctc tagcagtggc gcccgaacag ggacttgaaa
     8581 gcgaaaggga aaccagagga gctctctcga cgcaggactc ggcttgctga agcgcgcacg
     8641 gcaagaggcg aggggcggcg actggtgagt acgccaaaaa ttttgactag cggaggctag
     8701 aaggagagag atgggtgcga gagcgtcagt attaagcggg ggagaattag atcgcgatgg
     8761 gaaaaaattc ggttaaggcc agggggaaag aaaaaatata aattaaaaca tatagtatgg
     8821 gcaagcaggg agctagaacg attcgcagtt aatcctggcc tgttagaaac atcagaaggc
     8881 tgtagacaaa tactgggaca gctacaacca tcccttcaga caggatcaga agaacttaga
     8941 tcattatata atacagtagc aaccctctat tgtgtgcatc aaaggataga gataaaagac
     9001 accaaggaag ctttagacaa gatagaggaa gagcaaaaca aaagtaagac caccgcacag
     9061 caagcggccg ctgatcttca gacctggagg aggagatatg agggacaatt ggagaagtga
     9121 attatataaa tataaagtag taaaaattga accattagga gtagcaccca ccaaggcaaa
     9181 gagaagagtg gtgcagagag aaaaaagagc agtgggaata ggagctttgt tccttgggtt
     9241 cttgggagca gcaggaagca ctatgggcgc agcgtcaatg acgctgacgg tacaggccag
     9301 acaattattg tctggtatag tgcagcagca gaacaatttg ctgagggcta ttgaggcgca
     9361 acagcatctg ttgcaactca cagtctgggg catcaagcag ctccaggcaa gaatcctggc
     9421 tgtggaaaga tacctaaagg atcaacagct cctggggatt tggggttgct ctggaaaact
     9481 catttgcacc actgctgtgc cttggaatgc tagttggagt aataaatctc tggaacagat
     9541 ttggaatcac acgacctgga tggagtggga cagagaaatt aacaattaca caagcttaat
     9601 acactcctta attgaagaat cgcaaaacca gcaagaaaag aatgaacaag aattattgga
     9661 attagataaa tgggcaagtt tgtggaattg gtttaacata acaaattggc tgtggtatat
     9721 aaaattattc ataatgatag taggaggctt ggtaggttta agaatagttt ttgctgtact
     9781 ttctatagtg aatagagtta ggcagggata ttcaccatta tcgtttcaga cccacctccc
     9841 aaccccgagg ggacccgaca ggcccgaagg aatagaagaa gaaggtggag agagagacag
     9901 agacagatcc attcgattag tgaacggatc ggcactgcgt gcgccaattc tgcagacaaa
     9961 tggcagtatt catccacaat tttaaaagaa aaggggggat tggggggtac agtgcagggg
    10021 aaagaatagt agacataata gcaacagaca tacaaactaa agaattacaa aaacaaatta
    10081 caaaaattca aaattttcgg gtttattaca gggacagcag agatccagtt tggttactcg
    10141 agtttaccac tccctatcag tgatagagaa aagtgaaagt cgagtttacc actccctatc
    10201 agtgatagag aaaagtgaaa gtcgagttta ccactcccta tcagtgatag agaaaagtga
    10261 aagtcgagtt taccactccc tatcagtgat agagaaaagt gaaagtcgag tttaccactc
    10321 cctatcagtg atagagaaaa gtgaaagtcg agtttaccac tccctatcag tgatagagaa
    10381 aagtgaaagt cgagtttacc actccctatc agtgatagag aaaagtgaaa gtcgagctcg
    10441 gtacccgggt cgagtaggcg tgtacggtgg gaggcctata taagcagagc tcgtttagtg
    10501 aaccgtcaga tcgcctggag acgccatcca cgctgttttg acctccatag aagacaccgg
    10561 gaccgatcca gcctccgcgg cccc
//
