>Addgene plasmid #117269 | tetO.Sox9.Puro | addgene full sequence | sequence record 366469 | Addgene NGS Result
GAATTCGCCCTTATTCATGAATCTCCTGGACCCCTTCATGAAGATGACCGACGAGCAGGAGAAGGGCCTG
TCTGGCGCCCCCAGCCCCACCATGTCGGAGGACTCGGCTGGTTCGCCCTGTCCCTCGGGCTCCGGCTCGG
ACACGGAGAACACCCGGCCCCAGGAGAACACCTTCCCCAAGGGCGAGCCGGATCTGAAGAAGGAGAGCGA
GGAAGATAAGTTCCCCGTGTGCATCCGCGAGGCGGTCAGCCAGGTGCTGAAGGGCTACGACTGGACGCTG
GTGCCCATGCCCGTGCGCGTCAACGGCTCCAGCAAGAACAAGCCACACGTCAAGCGACCCATGAACGCCT
TCATGGTGTGGGCGCAGGCTGCGCGCAGGAAGCTGGCAGACCAGTACCCGCATCTGCACAACGCGGAGCT
CAGCAAGACTCTGGGCAAGCTCTGGAGGCTGCTGAACGAGAGCGAGAAGAGACCCTTCGTGGAGGAGGCG
GAGCGGCTGCGCGTGCAGCACAAGAAAGACCACCCCGATTACAAGTACCAGCCCCGGCGGAGGAAGTCGG
TGAAGAACGGACAAGCGGAGGCCGAAGAGGCCACGGAACAGACTCACATCTCTCCTAATGCTATCTTCAA
GGCGCTGCAAGCCGACTCCCCACATTCCTCCTCCGGCATGAGTGAGGTGCACTCCCCGGGCGAGCACTCT
GGGCAATCTCAGGGTCCGCCGACCCCACCCACCACTCCCAAAACCGACGTGCAAGCTGGCAAAGTTGATC
TGAAGCGAGAGGGGCGCCCTCTGGCAGAGGGGGGCAGGCAGCCCCCCATCGACTTCCGCGACGTGGACAT
CGGTGAACTGAGCAGCGACGTCATCTCCAACATTGAGACCTTCGACGTCAATGAGTTTGACCAATACTTG
CCACCCAACGGCCACCCAGGGGTTCCGGCCACCCACGGCCAGGTCACCTACACTGGCAGTTACGGCATCA
GCAGCACCGCACCCACCCCTGCGACCGCGGGCCACGTGTGGATGTCGAAGCAGCAGGCGCCGCCCCCTCC
TCCGCAGCAGCCTCCGCAGGCCCCGCAAGCCCCACAGGCGCCTCCGCAGCAGCAAGCACCCCCGCAGCAG
CCGCAGGCACCCCAGCAGCAGCAGGCACACACGCTCACCACGCTGAGCAGCGAGCCAGGCCAGTCCCAGC
GAACGCACATCAAGACGGAGCAGCTGAGCCCCAGCCACTACAGCGAGCAGCAGCAGCACTCCCCGCAACA
GATCTCCTACAGCCCCTTCAACCTTCCTCACTACAGCCCCTCCTACCCGCCCATCACCCGCTCGCAATAC
GACTACGCTGACCATCAGAACTCCGGCTCCTACTACAGTCACGCAGCCGGCCAGGGCTCAGGGCTCTACT
CCACCTTCACTTACATGAACCCCGCGCAGCGCCCCATGTACACCCCCATCGCTGACACCTCCGGGGTCCC
TTCCATCCCGCAGACCCACAGCCCGCAGCACTGGGAACAACCAGTCTACACACAGCTCACCAGACCCTCT
AGAGAGGGCAGGGGAAGTCTTCTAACATGCGGGGACGTGGAGGAAAATCCCGGCCCACTCGAGATGACCG
AGTACAAGCCCACGGTGCGCCTCGCCACCCGCGACGACGTCCCCAGGGCCGTACGCACCCTCGCCGCCGC
GTTCGCCGACTACCCCGCCACGCGCCACACCGTCGATCCGGACCGCCACATCGAGCGGGTCACCGAGCTG
CAAGAACTCTTCCTCACGCGCGTCGGGCTCGACATCGGCAAGGTGTGGGTCGCGGACGACGGCGCCGCGG
TGGCGGTCTGGACCACGCCGGAGAGCGTCGAAGCGGGGGCGGTGTTCGCCGAGATCGGCCCGCGCATGGC
CGAGTTGAGCGGTTCCCGGCTGGCCGCGCAGCAACAGATGGAAGGCCTCCTGGCGCCGCACCGGCCCAAG
GAGCCCGCGTGGTTCCTGGCCACCGTCGGCGTCTCGCCCGACCACCAGGGCAAGGGTCTGGGCAGCGCCG
TCGTGCTCCCCGGAGTGGAGGCGGCCGAGCGCGCCGGGGTGCCCGCCTTCCTGGAGACCTCCGCGCCCCG
CAACCTCCCCTTCTACGAGCGGCTCGGCTTCACCGTCACCGCCGACGTCGAGGTGCCCGAAGGACCGCGC
ACCTGGTGCATGACCCGCAAGCCCGGTGCCTGATTAATTAAGCTAGCTAATTCGATATCAAGCTTATCGA
TAATCAACCTCTGGATTACAAAATTTGTGAAAGATTGACTGGTATTCTTAACTATGTTGCTCCTTTTACG
CTATGTGGATACGCTGCTTTAATGCCTTTGTATCATGCTATTGCTTCCCGTATGGCTTTCATTTTCTCCT
CCTTGTATAAATCCTGGTTGCTGTCTCTTTATGAGGAGTTGTGGCCCGTTGTCAGGCAACGTGGCGTGGT
GTGCACTGTGTTTGCTGACGCAACCCCCACTGGTTGGGGCATTGCCACCACCTGTCAGCTCCTTTCCGGG
ACTTTCGCTTTCCCCCTCCCTATTGCCACGGCGGAACTCATCGCCGCCTGCCTTGCCCGCTGCTGGACAG
GGGCTCGGCTGTTGGGCACTGACAATTCCGTGGTGTTGTCGGGGAAATCATCGTCCTTTCCTTGGCTGCT
CGCCTGTGTTGCCACCTGGATTCTGCGCGGGACGTCCTTCTGCTACGTCCCTTCGGCCCTCAATCCAGCG
GACCTTCCTTCCCGCGGCCTGCTGCCGGCTCTGCGGCCTCTTCCGCGTCTTCGCCTTCGCCCTCAGACGA
GTCGGATCTCCCTTTGGGCCGCCTCCCCGCATCGATACCGTCGACCTCGAGACCTAGAAAAACATGGAGC
AATCACAAGTAGCAATACAGCAGCTACCAATGCTGATTGTGCCTGGCTAGAAGCACAAGAGGAGGAGGAG
GTGGGTTTTCCAGTCACACCTCAGGTACCTTTAAGACCAATGACTTACAAGGCAGCTGTAGATCTTAGCC
ACTTTTTAAAAGAAAAGGGGGGACTGGAAGGGCTAATTCACTCCCAACGAAGACAAGATATCCTTGATCT
GTGGATCTACCACACACAAGGCTACTTCCCTGATTGGCAGAACTACACACCAGGGCCAGGGATCAGATAT
CCACTGACCTTTGGATGGTGCTACAAGCTAGTACCAGTTGAGCAAGAGAAGGTAGAAGAAGCCAATGAAG
GAGAGAACACCCGCTTGTTACACCCTGTGAGCCTGCATGGGATGGATGACCCGGAGAGAGAAGTATTAGA
GTGGAGGTTTGACAGCCGCCTAGCATTTCATCACATGGCCCGAGAGCTGCATCCGGACTGTACTGGGTCT
CTCTGGTTAGACCAGATCTGAGCCTGGGAGCTCTCTGGCTAACTAGGGAACCCACTGCTTAAGCCTCAAT
AAAGCTTGCCTTGAGTGCTTCAAGTAGTGTGTGCCCGTCTGTTGTGTGACTCTGGTAACTAGAGATCCCT
CAGACCCTTTTAGTCAGTGTGGAAAATCTCTAGCAGGGCCCGTTTAAACCCGCTGATCAGCCTCGACTGT
GCCTTCTAGTTGCCAGCCATCTGTTGTTTGCCCCTCCCCCGTGCCTTCCTTGACCCTGGAAGGTGCCACT
CCCACTGTCCTTTCCTAATAAAATGAGGAAATTGCATCGCATTGTCTGAGTAGGTGTCATTCTATTCTGG
GGGGTGGGGTGGGGCAGGACAGCAAGGGGGAGGATTGGGAAGACAATAGCAGGCATGCTGGGGATGCGGT
GGGCTCTATGGCTTCTGAGGCGGAAAGAACCAGCTGGGGCTCTAGGGGGTATCCCC
[124 nt withheld, positions 3837-3960]
C
[91 nt withheld, positions 3962-4052]
A
[49 nt withheld, positions 4054-4102]
CCTTTGACGTTGGAGTCCACGTTCTTTAATAGTGGACTCTTGTTCCAAACTGGAACAACACTCAACCCTA
TCTCGGTCTATTCTTTTGATTTATAAGGGATTTTGCCGATTTCGGCCTATTGGTTAAAAAATGAGCTGAT
TTAACAAAAATTTAACGCGAATTAATTCTGTGGAATGTGTGTCAGTTAGGGTGTGGAAAGTCCCCAGGCT
CCCCAGCAGGCAGAAGTATGCAAAGCATGCATCTCAATTAGTCAGCAACCAGGTGTGGAAAGTCCCCAGG
CTCCCCAGCAGGCAGAAGTATGCAAAGCATGCATCTCAATTAGTCAGCAACCATAGTCCCGCCCCTAACT
CCGCCCATCCCGCCCCTAACTCCGCCCAGTTCCGCCCATTCTCCGCCCCATGGCTGACTAATTTTTTTTA
TTTATGCAGAGGCCGAGGCCGCCTCTGCCTCTGAGCTATTCCAGAAGTAGTGAGGAGGCTTTTTTGGAGG
CCTAGGCTTTTGCAAAAAGCTCCCGGGAGCTTGTATATCCATTTTCGGATCTGATCAGCACGTGTTGACA
ATTAATCATCGGCATAGTATATCGGCATAGTATAATACGACAAGGTGAGGAACTAAACCATGGCCAAGTT
GACCAGTGCCGTTCCGGTGCTCACCGCGCGCGACGTCGCCGGAGCGGTCGAGTTCTGGACCGACCGGCTC
GGGTTCTCCCGGGACTTCGTGGAGGACGACTTCGCCGGTGTGGTCCGGGACGACGTGACCCTGTTCATCA
GCGCGGTCCAGGACCAGGTGGTGCCGGACAACACCCTGGCCTGGGTGTGGGTGCGCGGCCTGGACGAGCT
GTACGCCGAGTGGTCGGAGGTCGTGTCCACGAACTTCCGGGACGCCTCCGGGCCGGCCATGACCGAGATC
GGCGAGCAGCCGTGGGGGCGGGAGTTCGCCCTGCGCGACCCGGCCGGCAACTGCGTGCACTTCGTGGCCG
AGGAGCAGGACTGACACGTGCTACGAGATTTCGATTCCACCGCCGCCTTCTATGAAAGGTTGGGCTTCGG
AATCGTTTTCCGGGACGCCGGCTGGATGATCCTCCAGCGCGGGGATCTCATGCTGGAGTTCTTCGCCCAC
CCCAACTTGTTTATTGCAGCTTATAATGGTTACAAATAAAGCAATAGCATCACAAATTTCACAAATAAAG
CATTTTTTTCACTGCATTCTAGTTGTGGTTTGTCCAAACTCATCAATGTATCTTATCATGTCTGTATACC
GTCGACCTCTAGCTAGAGCTTGGCGTAATCATGGTCATAGCTGTTTCCTGTGTGAAATTGTTATCCGCTC
ACAATTCCACACAACATACGAGCCGGAAGCATAAAGTGTAAAGCCTGGGGTGCCTAATGAGTGAGCTAAC
TCACATTAATTGCGTTGCGCTCACTGCCCGCTTTCCAGTCGGGAAACCTGTCGTGCCAGCTGCATTAATG
AATCGGCCAACGCGCGGGGAGAGGCGGTTTGCGTATTGGGCGCTCTTCCGCTTCCTCGCTCACTGACTCG
CTGCGCTCGGTCGTTCGGCTGCGGCGAGCGGTATCAGCTCACTCAAAGGCGGTAATACGGTTATCCACAG
AATCAGGGGATAACGCAGGAAAGAACATGTGAGCAAAAGGCCAGCAAAAGGCCAGGAACCGTAAAAAGGC
CGCGTTGCTGGCGTTTTTCCATAGGCTCCGCCCCCCTGACGAGCATCACAAAAATCGACGCTCAAGTCAG
AGGTGGCGAAACCCGACAGGACTATAAAGATACCAGGCGTTTCCCCCTGGAAGCTCCCTCGTGCGCTCTC
CTGTTCCGACCCTGCCGCTTACCGGATACCTGTCCGCCTTTCTCCCTTCGGGAAGCGTGGCGCTTTCTCA
TAGCTCACGCTGTAGGTATCTCAGTTCGGTGTAGGTCGTTCGCTCCAAGCTGGGCTGTGTGCACGAACCC
CCCGTTCAGCCCGACCGCTGCGCCTTATCCGGTAACTATCGTCTTGAGTCCAACCCGGTAAGACACGACT
TATCGCCACTGGCAGCAGCCACTGGTAACAGGATTAGCAGAGCGAGGTATGTAGGCGGTGCTACAGAGTT
CTTGAAGTGGTGGCCTAACTACGGCTACACTAGAAGAACAGTATTTGGTATCTGCGCTCTGCTGAAGCCA
GTTACCTTCGGAAAAAGAGTTGGTAGCTCTTGATCCGGCAAACAAACCACCGCTGGTAGCGGTGGTTTTT
TTGTTTGCAAGCAGCAGATTACGCGCAGAAAAAAAGGATCTCAAGAAGATCCTTTGATCTTTTCTACGGG
GTCTGACGCTCAGTGGAACGAAAACTCACGTTAAGGGATTTTGGTCATGAGATTATCAAAAAGGATCTTC
ACCTAGATCCTTTTAAATTAAAAATGAAGTTTTAAATCAATCTAAAGTATATATGAGTAAACTTGGTCTG
ACAGTTACCAATGCTTAATCAGTGAGGCACCTATCTCAGCGATCTGTCTATTTCGTTCATCCATAGTTGC
CTGACTCCCCGTCGTGTAGATAACTACGATACGGGAGGGCTTACCATCTGGCCCCAGTGCTGCAATGATA
CCGCGAGACCCACGCTCACCGGCTCCAGATTTATCAGCAATAAACCAGCCAGCCGGAAGGGCCGAGCGCA
GAAGTGGTCCTGCAACTTTATCCGCCTCCATCCAGTCTATTAATTGTTGCCGGGAAGCTAGAGTAAGTAG
TTCGCCAGTTAATAGTTTGCGCAACGTTGTTGCCATTGCTACAGGCATCGTGGTGTCACGCTCGTCGTTT
GGTATGGCTTCATTCAGCTCCGGTTCCCAACGATCAAGGCGAGTTACATGATCCCCCATGTTGTGCAAAA
AAGCGGTTAGCTCCTTCGGTCCTCCGATCGTTGTCAGAAGTAAGTTGGCCGCAGTGTTATCACTCATGGT
TATGGCAGCACTGCATAATTCTCTTACTGTCATGCCATCCGTAAGATGCTTTTCTGTGACTGGTGAGTAC
TCAACCAAGTCATTCTGAGAATAGTGTATGCGGCGACCGAGTTGCTCTTGCCCGGCGTCAATACGGGATA
ATACCGCGCCACATAGCAGAACTTTAAAAGTGCTCATCATTGGAAAACGTTCTTCGGGGCGAAAACTCTC
AAGGATCTTACCGCTGTTGAGATCCAGTTCGATGTAACCCACTCGTGCACCCAACTGATCTTCAGCATCT
TTTACTTTCACCAGCGTTTCTGGGTGAGCAAAAACAGGAAGGCAAAATGCCGCAAAAAAGGGAATAAGGG
CGACACGGAAATGTTGAATACTCATACTCTTCCTTTTTCAATATTATTGAAGCATTTATCAGGGTTATTG
TCTCATGAGCGGATACATATTTGAATGTATTTAGAAAAATAAACAAATAGGGGTTCCGCGCACATTTCCC
CGAAAAGTGCCACCTGACGTCGACGGATCGGGAGATCTCCCGATCCCCTATGGTGCACTCTCAGTACAAT
CTGCTCTGATGCCGCATAGTTAAGCCAGTATCTGCTCCCTGCTTGTGTGTTGGAGGTCGCTGAGTAGTGC
GCGAGCAAAATTTAAGCTACAACAAGGCAAGGCTTGACCGACAATTGCATGAAGAATCTGCTTAGGGTTA
GGCGTTTTGCGCTGCTTCGCGATGTACGGGCCAGATATACGCGTTGACATTGATTATTGACTAGTTATTA
ATAGTAATCAATTACGGGGTCATTAGTTCATAGCCCATATATGGAGTTCCGCGTTACATAACTTACGGTA
AATGGCCCGCCTGGCTGACCGCCCAACGACCCCCGCCCATTGACGTCAATAATGACGTATGTTCCCATAG
TAACGCCAATAGGGACTTTCCATTGACGTCAATGGGTGGAGTATTTACGGTAAACTGCCCACTTGGCAGT
ACATCAAGTGTATCATATGCCAAGTACGCCCCCTATTGACGTCAATGACGGTAAATGGCCCGCCTGGCAT
TATGCCCAGTACATGACCTTATGGGACTTTCCTACTTGGCAGTACATCTACGTATTAGTCATCGCTATTA
CCATGGTGATGCGGTTTTGGCAGTACATCAATGGGCGTGGATAGCGGTTTGACTCACGGGGATTTCCAAG
TCTCCACCCCATTGACGTCAATGGGAGTTTGTTTTGGCACCAAAATCAACGGGACTTTCCAAAATGTCGT
AACAACTCCGCCCCATTGACGCAAATGGGCGGTAGGCGTGTACGGTGGGAGGTCTATATAAGCAGCGCGT
TTTGCCTGTACTGGGTCTCTCTGGTTAGACCAGATCTGAGCCTGGGAGCTCTCTGGCTAACTAGGGAACC
CACTGCTTAAGCCTCAATAAAGCTTGCCTTGAGTGCTTCAAGTAGTGTGTGCCCGTCTGTTGTGTGACTC
TGGTAACTAGAGATCCCTCAGACCCTTTTAGTCAGTGTGGAAAATCTCTAGCAGTGGCGCCCGAACAGGG
ACTTGAAAGCGAAAGGGAAACCAGAGGAGCTCTCTCGACGCAGGACTCGGCTTGCTGAAGCGCGCACGGC
AAGAGGCGAGGGGCGGCGACTGGTGAGTACGCCAAAAATTTTGACTAGCGGAGGCTAGAAGGAGAGAGAT
GGGTGCGAGAGCGTCAGTATTAAGCGGGGGAGAATTAGATCGCGATGGGAAAAAATTCGGTTAAGGCCAG
GGGGAAAGAAAAAATATAAATTAAAACATATAGTATGGGCAAGCAGGGAGCTAGAACGATTCGCAGTTAA
TCCTGGCCTGTTAGAAACATCAGAAGGCTGTAGACAAATACTGGGACAGCTACAACCATCCCTTCAGACA
GGATCAGAAGAACTTAGATCATTATATAATACAGTAGCAACCCTCTATTGTGTGCATCAAAGGATAGAGA
TAAAAGACACCAAGGAAGCTTTAGACAAGATAGAGGAAGAGCAAAACAAAAGTAAGACCACCGCACAGCA
AGCGGCCGCTGATCTTCAGACCTGGAGGAGGAGATATGAGGGACAATTGGAGAAGTGAATTATATAAATA
TAAAGTAGTAAAAATTGAACCATTAGGAGTAGCACCCACCAAGGCAAAGAGAAGAGTGGTGCAGAGAGAA
AAAAGAGCAGTGGGAATAGGAGCTTTGTTCCTTGGGTTCTTGGGAGCAGCAGGAAGCACTATGGGCGCAG
CGTCAATGACGCTGACGGTACAGGCCAGACAATTATTGTCTGGTATAGTGCAGCAGCAGAACAATTTGCT
GAGGGCTATTGAGGCGCAACAGCATCTGTTGCAACTCACAGTCTGGGGCATCAAGCAGCTCCAGGCAAGA
ATCCTGGCTGTGGAAAGATACCTAAAGGATCAACAGCTCCTGGGGATTTGGGGTTGCTCTGGAAAACTCA
TTTGCACCACTGCTGTGCCTTGGAATGCTAGTTGGAGTAATAAATCTCTGGAACAGATTTGGAATCACAC
GACCTGGATGGAGTGGGACAGAGAAATTAACAATTACACAAGCTTAATACACTCCTTAATTGAAGAATCG
CAAAACCAGCAAGAAAAGAATGAACAAGAATTATTGGAATTAGATAAATGGGCAAGTTTGTGGAATTGGT
TTAACATAACAAATTGGCTGTGGTATATAAAATTATTCATAATGATAGTAGGAGGCTTGGTAGGTTTAAG
AATAGTTTTTGCTGTACTTTCTATAGTGAATAGAGTTAGGCAGGGATATTCACCATTATCGTTTCAGACC
CACCTCCCAACCCCGAGGGGACCCGACAGGCCCGAAGGAATAGAAGAAGAAGGTGGAGAGAGAGACAGAG
ACAGATCCATTCGATTAGTGAACGGATCGGCACTGCGTGCGCCAATTCTGCAGACAAATGGCAGTATTCA
TCCACAATTTTAAAAGAAAAGGGGGGATTGGGGGGTACAGTGCAGGGGAAAGAATAGTAGACATAATAGC
AACAGACATACAAACTAAAGAATTACAAAAACAAATTACAAAAATTCAAAATTTTCGGGTTTATTACAGG
GACAGCAGAGATCCAGTTTGGTTAGATCTCGAGTTTACCACTCCCTATCAGTGATAGAGAAAAGTGAAAG
TCGAGTTTACCACTCCCTATCAGTGATAGAGAAAAGTGAAAGTCGAGTTTACCACTCCCTATCAGTGATA
GAGAAAAGTGAAAGTCGAGTTTACCACTCCCTATCAGTGATAGAGAAAAGTGAAAGTCGAGTTTACCACT
CCCTATCAGTGATAGAGAAAAGTGAAAGTCGAGTTTACCACTCCCTATCAGTGATAGAGAAAAGTGAAAG
TCGAGTTTACCACTCCCTATCAGTGATAGAGAAAAGTGAAAGTCGAGCTCGGTACCCGGGTCGAGGTAGG
CGTGTACGGTGGGAGGCCTATATAAGCAGAGCTCGTTTAGTGAACCGTCAGATCGCCTGGAGACGCCATC
CACGCTGTTTTGACCTCCATAGAAGACACCGGGACCGATCCAGCCTCCGCGGCCCC
Features (pLannotate 1.2.2; 34 found; start..end, strand, type, name):
     17..1537    +  CDS            Sox9: SOX9_MOUSE - Also known as Sox-9. Experimental evidence at protein level: Swiss-Prot protein existence level 1. Transcription factor that plays a key role in chondrocytes differentiation and skeletal development (PubMed:10319868, PubMed:11371614, PubMed:12414734, PubMed:15132997, PubMed:18415932, PubMed:20940257, PubMed:28263186). Specifically binds the 5'-ACAAAG-3' DNA motif present in enhancers and super-enhancers and promotes expression of genes important for chondrogenesis, including cartilage matrix protein-coding genes COL2A1, COL4A2, COL9A1, COL11A2 and ACAN, SOX5 and SOX6 (PubMed:91191
   1544..1596    +  CDS            T2A (fragment): 2A peptide from Thosea asigna virus capsid protein Eukaryotic ribosomes fail to insert a peptide bond between the Gly and Pro residues, yielding separate polypeptides.
   1604..2203    +  CDS            PuroR: puromycin N-acetyltransferase; pac from Streptomyces alboniger; confers resistance to puromycin
   2219..2242    +  misc_feature   MCS (fragment): pBluescript multiple cloning site
   2242..2830    +  misc_feature   WPRE: woodchuck hepatitis virus posttranscriptional regulatory element
   2767..3348    +  CDS            nef (fragment): NEF_HV1H2 - Experimental evidence at protein level: Swiss-Prot protein existence level 1. Extracellular Nef protein targets CD4(+) T-lymphocytes for apoptosis by interacting with CXCR4 surface receptors. From Human immunodeficiency virus type 1 group M subtype B (isolate HXB2) (HIV-1).
   3355..3535    +  LTR            5' LTR (truncated): truncated 5' long terminal repeat (LTR) from HIV-1
   3567..3791    +  polyA_signal   bGH poly(A) signal: bovine growth hormone polyadenylation signal
   3795..3816    +  promoter       SV40 promoter (fragment): SV40 enhancer and early promoter
   3837..4265    +  rep_origin     f1 ori (sequence partly withheld): f1 bacteriophage origin of replication; arrow indicates direction of (+) strand synthesis
   4279..4608    +  promoter       SV40 promoter: SV40 enhancer and early promoter
   4656..4703    +  promoter       EM7 promoter: synthetic bacterial promoter&nbsp
   4722..5096    +  CDS            BleoR: antibiotic-binding protein; Sh ble from Streptoalloteichus hindustanus; confers resistance to bleomycin, phleomycin, and Zeocin™
   5106..5231    +  CDS            ble (fragment): BLE_KLEPN - Experimental evidence at protein level: Swiss-Prot protein existence level 1. Binding protein with a strong affinity to the bleomycin family of antibiotics. Binds to CL990; an antimitotic-antibiotic compound. From Klebsiella pneumoniae.
   5226..5347    +  polyA_signal   SV40 poly(A) signal: SV40 polyadenylation signal
   5420..5436    -  protein_bind   lac operator: The lac repressor binds to the lac operator to inhibit transcription in E. coli. This inhibition can be relieved by adding lactose or isopropyl-β-D-thiogalactopyranoside (IPTG). lac repressor encoded by lacI
   5444..5474    -  promoter       lac promoter: promoter for the E. coli lac operon
   5489..5510    -  protein_bind   CAP binding site: CAP binding activates transcription in the presence of cAMP. E. coli catabolite activator protein
   5523..5615    -  CDS            lacI (fragment): lac repressor; lacI; The lac repressor binds to the lac operator to inhibit transcription in E. coli. This inhibition can be relieved by adding lactose or isopropyl-β-D-thiogalactopyranoside (IPTG).
   5798..6386    -  rep_origin     ori: high-copy-number ColE1/pMB1/pBR322/pUC origin of replication
   6557..7417    -  CDS            AmpR: β-lactamase; bla; confers resistance to ampicillin, carbenicillin, and related antibiotics
   7418..7522    -  promoter       AmpR promoter: bla
   7581..7633    -  misc_feature   bom (fragment): basis of mobility region from pBR322
   7788..8167    +  enhancer       CMV enhancer: human cytomegalovirus immediate early enhancer
   8168..8367    +  promoter       CMV promoter: human cytomegalovirus (CMV) immediate early promoter
   8385..8565    +  LTR            5' LTR (truncated): truncated 5' long terminal repeat (LTR) from HIV-1
   8612..8737    +  misc_feature   HIV-1 Ψ: packaging signal of human immunodeficiency virus type 1
   8721..9084    +  CDS            HIV-1 gag (fragment): gag protein from human immunodeficiency virus 1; gag
   9230..9463    +  misc_feature   RRE: The Rev response element (RRE) of HIV-1 allows for Rev-dependent mRNA export from the nucleus to the cytoplasm.
   9840..9940    +  CDS            Rev (fragment): human immunodeficiency virus 1 (HIV-1) Rev protein; rev; enhances nuclear export of unspliced and incompletely spliced viral mRNAs
   9990..10107   +  misc_feature   cPPT/CTS: central polypurine tract and central termination sequence of HIV-1
  10164..10434   +  protein_bind   tetracycline response element: contains seven copies of the tetracycline operator tetO tetracycline repressor TetR
  10445..10462   +  misc_feature   MCS (fragment): pUC18/19 multiple cloning site
  10467..10505   +  promoter       minimal CMV promoter: human cytomegalovirus (CMV) immediate early promoter
