[The description below was written by a language model from this plasmid's Addgene catalogue record, the feature table of its GenBank file and pLannotate feature annotations shown in this document.]
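Description:
tetO.Sox9.Puro is a lentiviral transfer plasmid built on the Tet-O-FUW backbone for doxycycline-regulated expression of mouse Sox9 in mammalian cells. It is about 10.6 kb: the depositor's map gives 10,584 bp, while the repository's sequencing result is 10,598 nt, with the same features in the same order. In bacteria it is maintained at high copy from a ColE1/pUC-type origin under ampicillin selection (AmpR). An f1 origin is also present. The backbone outside the viral region additionally carries an SV40/EM7-driven bleomycin/Zeocin resistance cassette with an SV40 poly(A) signal, although the catalogue lists only puromycin as the mammalian selectable marker.

The viral genome is transcribed in packaging cells from a CMV enhancer/promoter fused to a truncated HIV-1 5' LTR. This is followed by the Psi packaging signal, the RRE for Rev-dependent nuclear export and the cPPT/CTS. The internal expression cassette consists of a tetracycline response element with seven tetO copies joined to a minimal CMV promoter, driving the 1,521 bp Sox9 coding sequence cloned between EcoRI and XbaI. Sox9 is linked in frame through a T2A peptide to puromycin N-acetyltransferase, so the transcription factor and the resistance protein are made as separate polypeptides from one transcript. A WPRE enhances transcript expression, and a second truncated LTR and a bGH poly(A) signal close the unit.

Because the promoter needs a tetracycline-controlled transactivator, which this plasmid does not encode, one must be supplied separately. Puromycin resistance is then itself induction-dependent and selects for cells actively expressing Sox9. The associated publication concerns rapid induction of functional astrocytes from human pluripotent stem cells.
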