Addgene plasmid #117269: tetO.Sox9.Puro
Purpose: Expresses Sox9 and puromycin resistance gene under control of tetO sequence.
Depositing lab: Henrik Ahlenius. Depositing organization: Lund University. Publication: Rapid and efficient induction of functional astrocytes from human pluripotent stem cells. Canals I, Ginisty A, Quist E, Timmerman R, Fritze J, Miskinyte G, Monni E, Hansen MG, Hidalgo I, Bryder D, Bengzon J, Ahlenius H. Nat Methods. 2018 Sep;15(9):693-696. doi: 10.1038/s41592-018-0103-2. Epub 2018 Aug 20. PubMed 30127505.
Backbone
  Vector backbone: Tet-O-FUW
  Backbone size w/o insert (bp): 9063
  Total vector size (bp): 10584
  Vector type: Mammalian Expression, Lentiviral
  Selectable markers: Puromycin
Growth in bacteria
  Bacterial resistance: Ampicillin, 100 μg/mL
  Growth temperature: 37°C
  Growth strain: NEB Stable
  Copy number: High Copy
Gene/Insert
  Gene/Insert name: Sox9
  Species: M. musculus (mouse)
  Insert size (bp): 1521
  GenBank ID: NM_011448
  Entrez Gene: Sox9 (a.k.a. 2010306G03Rik, mKIAA4243, mSox9)
  Promoter: tet-on
  Tag / fusion protein: T2A and puromycin resistant cassette (C terminal on insert)
  Cloning method: Restriction Enzyme; 5′ cloning site EcoRI (not destroyed); 3′ cloning site XbaI (not destroyed)
  Sequencing primers: 5′ LNCX; 3′ WPRE-R
Terms and licenses: Academic/Nonprofit Terms; Industry Terms: Not Available to Industry
How to cite: tetO.Sox9.Puro was a gift from Henrik Ahlenius (Addgene plasmid # 117269 ; http://n2t.net/addgene:117269 ; RRID:Addgene_117269)
